Addgene plasmid #221775: pCMV:: NES-FKBP-iLID-LRP6c(△1-64)
Purpose: Expresses NES-FKBP-iLID-LRP6c(△1-64) component in mammalian cells
Depositing lab: Dongmin Lee. Depositing organization: Korea University Medical Center. Publication: A rationally designed optochemogenetic switch for activating canonical Wnt signaling. Lee S, Cui M, Lee D, Han K, Sun W, Lee D. iScience. 2023 Feb 19;26(3):106233. doi: 10.1016/j.isci.2023.106233. eCollection 2023 Mar 17. PubMed 36915690.
Backbone
  Vector backbone: pSyc181 P2A
  Vector type: Mammalian Expression
Growth in bacteria
  Bacterial resistance: Ampicillin, 100 μg/mL
  Growth temperature: 37°C
  Growth strain: DH5alpha
  Copy number: High Copy
Gene/Insert
  Gene/Insert name: pCMV:: NES-FKBP-iLID-LRP6c
  Species: Synthetic
  Insert size (bp): 1500
  Promoter: CMV promoter
  Cloning method: Restriction Enzyme; 5′ cloning site HindIII (unknown if destroyed); 3′ cloning site NheI (unknown if destroyed)
  Sequencing primers: 5′ TCGGAGCAAGCTTGATTTAGGTGAC
Terms and licenses: Academic/Nonprofit Terms; Industry Terms: Not Available to Industry
How to cite: pCMV:: NES-FKBP-iLID-LRP6c(△1-64) was a gift from Dongmin Lee (Addgene plasmid # 221775 ; http://n2t.net/addgene:221775 ; RRID:Addgene_221775)
