[The description below was written by a language model from this plasmid's Addgene catalogue record and pLannotate feature annotations shown in this document.]
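Description:
pCMV:: NES-FKBP-iLID-LRP6c(△1-64) is a 5,380-nt mammalian expression plasmid built on the pSyc181 P2A backbone. It is propagated in E. coli as a high-copy plasmid through a ColE1/pUC-type origin and selected with ampicillin via the β-lactamase gene. An f1 phage origin and remnants of a lac cassette (lacZα and lacI fragments, CAP site, lac promoter and operator) are also annotated, as expected for a pBluescript-style cloning backbone.

The payload is a synthetic fusion of about 1.5 kb, cloned between HindIII and NheI. It lies on the reverse strand downstream of a CMV promoter, which the annotation identifies as the simian CMV IE94 enhancer/promoter spanning the sequence origin. The annotated reading order is human FKBP12 (FKBP1A), then a LOV-type flavin-binding domain, then a fragment of human LRP6. The software labels the middle segment miniSOG, but it most likely corresponds to the iLID module named in the record, since both derive from plant phototropin LOV2 domains. The LRP6 fragment corresponds to the intracellular portion, LRP6c, with the stated △1-64 deletion. The nuclear export signal in the construct name is not separately annotated. An SV40 polyadenylation signal sits immediately beyond the 3′ end of the fusion, although it is annotated on the opposite strand. SP6, T7 and T3 phage promoters flank the cassette.

FKBP provides a handle for chemically induced dimerization, and iLID provides blue-light-dependent binding to an SspB partner. The plasmid therefore supplies one component of an optochemogenetic switch in which the LRP6 signalling tail is controlled to activate canonical Wnt/β-catenin signalling in mammalian cells. Partner components are not described in this record.
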