Features (pLannotate 1.2.2; 17 found; start..end, strand, type, name):
    981..1047    +  CDS            lacZα (fragment): LacZα fragment of β-galactosidase; lacZ fragment
   1052..1480    +  rep_origin     f1 ori (sequence partly withheld): f1 bacteriophage origin of replication; arrow indicates direction of (+) strand synthesis
   1533..1637    +  promoter       AmpR promoter: bla
   1638..2498    +  CDS            AmpR: β-lactamase; bla; confers resistance to ampicillin, carbenicillin, and related antibiotics
   2669..3257    +  rep_origin     ori: high-copy-number ColE1/pMB1/pBR322/pUC origin of replication
   3439..3531    +  CDS            lacI (fragment): lac repressor; lacI; The lac repressor binds to the lac operator to inhibit transcription in E. coli. This inhibition can be relieved by adding lactose or isopropyl-β-D-thiogalactopyranoside (IPTG).
   3544..3565    +  protein_bind   CAP binding site: CAP binding activates transcription in the presence of cAMP. E. coli catabolite activator protein
   3580..3610    +  promoter       lac promoter: promoter for the E. coli lac operon
   3618..3634    +  protein_bind   lac operator: The lac repressor binds to the lac operator to inhibit transcription in E. coli. This inhibition can be relieved by adding lactose or isopropyl-β-D-thiogalactopyranoside (IPTG). lac repressor encoded by lacI
   3679..3697    +  promoter       T3 promoter: promoter for bacteriophage T3 RNA polymerase
   3810..3944    +  polyA_signal   SV40 poly(A) signal: SV40 polyadenylation signal
   3949..3967    +  promoter       T7 promoter: promoter for bacteriophage T7 RNA polymerase
   3988..4449    -  CDS            LRP6 (fragment): LRP6_HUMAN - Experimental evidence at protein level: Swiss-Prot protein existence level 1. Component of the Wnt-Fzd-LRP5-LRP6 complex that triggers beta-catenin signaling through inducing aggregation of receptor-ligand complexes into ribosome-sized signalsomes. Cell-surface coreceptor of Wnt/beta-catenin signaling, which plays a pivotal role in bone formation. The Wnt-induced Fzd/LRP6 coreceptor complex recruits DVL1 polymers to the plasma membrane which, in turn, recruits the AXIN1/GSK3B-complex to the cell surface promoting the formation of signalsomes and inhibiting AXIN1/GSK3-mediated phos
   4555..4872    -  CDS            miniSOG: miniSOG is a basic (constitutively fluorescent) cyan fluorescent protein published in 2011, derived from Arabidopsis thaliana. It requires the cofactor flavin for fluorescence.
   4918..5241    -  CDS            FKBP1A: FKB1A_HUMAN - Also known as FKBP1, FKBP12. Experimental evidence at protein level: Swiss-Prot protein existence level 1. Keeps in an inactive conformation TGFBR1, the TGF-beta type I serine/threonine kinase receptor, preventing TGF-beta receptor activation in absence of ligand. Recruits SMAD7 to ACVR1B which prevents the association of SMAD2 and SMAD3 with the activin receptor complex, thereby blocking the activin signal. May modulate the RYR1 calcium channel activity. PPIases accelerate the folding of proteins. It catalyzes the cis-trans isomerization of proline imidic peptide bonds in oligop
   5324..5342    -  promoter       SP6 promoter: promoter for bacteriophage SP6 RNA polymerase
   5377..974     -  promoter       CMV IE94 promoter (across the origin): enhancer/promoter region of simian cytomegalovirus major immediate early transcription unit IE94
>Addgene plasmid #221775 | pCMV:: NES-FKBP-iLID-LRP6c(△1-64) | addgene full sequence | sequence record 443765 | Addgene NGS Result
CCTAAACGAGCATTGCTTATATAGACCTCCCATTAGGCACGCCTACCGCCCATTTACGTCAATGGAACGC
CCATTTGCGTCATTGCCCCTCCCCATTGACGTCAATGGGGATGTACTTGGCAGCCATCGCGGGCCATTTA
CCGCCATTGACGTCAATGGGAGTACTGCCAATGTACCCTGGCGTACTTCCAATAGTAATGTACTTGCCAA
GTTACTATTAATAGATATTGATGTACTGCCAAGTGGGCCATTTACCGTCATTGACGTCAATAGGGGGCGT
GAGAACGGATATGAATGGGCAATGAGCCATCCCATTGACGTCAATGGTGGGTGGTCCTATTGACGTCAAT
GGGCATTGAGCCAGGCGGGCCATTTACCGTAATTGACGTCAATGGGGGAGGCGCCATATACGTCAATAGG
ACCGCCCATATGACGTCAATAGGAAAGACCATATATAGAGACCATTGACGTCAATGGGGGAGTGGCTATG
GGCGGTATTAGGAAGCCCCATATATGGTATATGGGACCGCCCATTGGGAGGGGCTATCTACGTCAATAGG
AAAACCCATATATGGAATACTATATGGCATAGGGCCAATACATAGTATTGAACCTGGCCAATAGCCATAT
TGGCATAGGGCCATATTGGATATTGCCTATATATTGATCCTGGCATATAGCCAATATGGCCGCCATTATT
GGCACCATGCCAATTCAATATGGCGGACTTGGCACAGGGCCAAGACCCCTCCTCAAACTTGGCACCGTGC
CAAGTAGACCCCTCCCCAGTTGGCACAGTGCCAGGTCCGCCATATTGAATTGGCATGGTGCCAAGTCCGC
CATATTGAATTGGCTGGGGTCCAGATCCACCATATTGAATTGGCACGAGTCCATATACGCCATATTGAAT
TGGCACAGGTCCAGATCCACCATATTGAATTGGCATGAGTCCATATACGCCATATTGAATTGGCTGTCGA
CTGGCGTAATAGCGAAGAGGCCCGCACCGATCGCCCTTCCCAACAGTTGCGCAGCCTGAATGGCGAATGG
G
[124 nt withheld, positions 1052-1175]
C
[91 nt withheld, positions 1177-1267]
A
[49 nt withheld, positions 1269-1317]
CCTTTGACGTTGGAGTCCACGTTCTTT
[37 nt withheld, positions 1345-1381]
ACCCTATCTCGGTCTATTCTTTTGATTTATAAGGGATTTTGCCGATTTCGGCCTATTGGTTAAAAAATGA
GCTGATTTAACAAAAATTTAACGCGAATTTTAACAAAATATTAACGCTTACAATTTAGGTGGCACTTTTC
GGGGAAATGTGCGCGGAACCCCTATTTGTTTATTTTTCTAAATACATTCAAATATGTATCCGCTCATGAG
ACAATAACCCTGATAAATGCTTCAATAATATTGAAAAAGGAAGAGTATGAGTATTCAACATTTCCGTGTC
GCCCTTATTCCCTTTTTTGCGGCATTTTGCCTTCCTGTTTTTGCTCACCCAGAAACGCTGGTGAAAGTAA
AAGATGCTGAAGATCAGTTGGGTGCACGAGTGGGTTACATCGAACTGGATCTCAACAGCGGTAAGATCCT
TGAGAGTTTTCGCCCCGAAGAACGTTTTCCAATGATGAGCACTTTTAAAGTTCTGCTATGTGGCGCGGTA
TTATCCCGTATTGACGCCGGGCAAGAGCAACTCGGTCGCCGCATACACTATTCTCAGAATGACTTGGTTG
AGTACTCACCAGTCACAGAAAAGCATCTTACGGATGGCATGACAGTAAGAGAATTATGCAGTGCTGCCAT
AACCATGAGTGATAACACTGCGGCCAACTTACTTCTGACAACGATCGGAGGACCGAAGGAGCTAACCGCT
TTTTTGCACAACATGGGGGATCATGTAACTCGCCTTGATCGTTGGGAACCGGAGCTGAATGAAGCCATAC
CAAACGACGAGCGTGACACCACGATGCCTGTAGCAATGGCAACAACGTTGCGCAAACTATTAACTGGCGA
ACTACTTACTCTAGCTTCCCGGCAACAATTAATAGACTGGATGGAGGCGGATAAAGTTGCAGGACCACTT
CTGCGCTCGGCCCTTCCGGCTGGCTGGTTTATTGCTGATAAATCTGGAGCCGGTGAGCGTGGGTCTCGCG
GTATCATTGCAGCACTGGGGCCAGATGGTAAGCCCTCCCGTATCGTAGTTATCTACACGACGGGGAGTCA
GGCAACTATGGATGAACGAAATAGACAGATCGCTGAGATAGGTGCCTCACTGATTAAGCATTGGTAACTG
TCAGACCAAGTTTACTCATATATACTTTAGATTGATTTAAAACTTCATTTTTAATTTAAAAGGATCTAGG
TGAAGATCCTTTTTGATAATCTCATGACCAAAATCCCTTAACGTGAGTTTTCGTTCCACTGAGCGTCAGA
CCCCGTAGAAAAGATCAAAGGATCTTCTTGAGATCCTTTTTTTCTGCGCATAATCTGCTGCTTGCAAACA
AAAAAACCACCGCTACCAGCGGTGGTTTGTTTGCCGGATCAAGAGCTACCAACTCTTTTTCCGAAGGTAA
CTGGCTTCAGCAGAGCGCAGATACCAAATACTGTTCTTCTAGTGTAGCCGTAGTTAGGCCACCACTTCAA
GAACTCTGTAGCACCGCCTACATACCTCGCTCTGCTAATCCTGTTACCAGTGGCTGCTGCCAGTGGCGAT
AAGTCGTGTCTTACCGGGTTGGACTCAAGACGATAGTTACCGGATAAGGCGCAGCGGTCGGGCTGAACGG
GGGGTTCGTGCACACAGCCCAGCTTGGAGCGAACGACCTACACCGAACTGAGATACCTACAGCGTGAGCT
ATGAGAAAGCGCCACGCTTCCCGAAGGGAGAAAGGCGGACAGGTATCCGGTAAGCGGCAGGGTCGGAACA
GGAGAGCGCACGAGGGAGCTTCCAGGGGGAAACGCCTGGTATCTTTATAGTCCTGTCGGGTTTCGCCACC
TCTGACTTGAGCGTCGATTTTTGTGATGCTCGTCAGGGGGGCGGAGCCTATGGAAAAACGCCAGCAACGC
GGCCTTTTTACGGTTCCTGGCCTTTTGCTGGCCTTTTGCTCACATGTTCTTTCCTGCGTTATCCCCTGAT
TCTGTGGATAACCGTATTACCGCCTTTGAGTGAGCTGATACCGCTCCCGCAGCCGAACGACCGAGCGCAG
CGAGTCAGTGAGCGAGGAAGCGGAAGAGCGCCCAATACGCAAACCGCCTCTCCCCGCGCGTTGGCCGATT
CATTAATGCAGCTGGCACGACAGGTTTCCCGACTGGAAAGCGGGCAGTGAGCGCAACGCAATTAATGTGA
GTTAGCTCACTCATTAGGCACCCCAGGCTTTACACTTTATGCTCCCGGCTCGTATGTTGTGTGGAATTGT
GAGCGGATAACAATTTCACACAGGAAACAGCTATGACCATGATTACGCCAAGCGCGCAATTAACCCTCAC
TAAAGGGAACAAAAGCTGGGTACCGGGCCCAATGCATTGGCGCCGCGGACGCGAATTAAAAAACCTCCCA
CACCTCCCCCTGAACCTGAAACATAAAATGAATGCAATTGTTGTTGTTAACTTGTTTATTGCAGCTTATA
ATGGTTACAAATAAAGCAATAGCATCACAAATTTCACAAATAAAGCATTTTTTTCACTGCATTCTAGTTG
TGGTTTGTCCAAACTCATCAATGTATCTTATCATGTCTGGATCTACGTAATACGACTCACTATAGGGAGG
CTAGCTATCTAGACTAGGAGGAGTCTGTACAGGGAGAGGGTGGCGGTGGGTAGAGGTGATGAGAATAGCT
CCTCTCTGTGTATGGAGAAGGTGGGCAGCTTTCATAGTTCTCCTCTGCTGACAAGTATTGGCTTCGGGGT
GTGGGAGGTGGGGGCACAGGTTCTGAATCATAGTTCAAGTCACTGGTATAGCCCTTGGCTGTTGCCACTG
AGGTCATTCTCCGACTAGGAGCATAGTCACTGTCACAAACATCTGTGCTGCAGGGTGTGGTGGGGGGTGC
AAAGTGCCGGTAGCTATATGGCCTGTAGCTGTATGACCTATGAGTGGAAGGACTGTTTGAAGAATATCCA
AATTCCATAGTGTAATGTGATCGCTCTGTGGCTGGGGATGGTGGAGGGTTCAAAATTGCAGGGAAGTAAG
TGCCTTTGGTGCTTGAAGAACTACTTGATGATGCTCCTGTAACATGGGCTCGGTCATAGCATGCAAAGTA
ATTTTCGTCGTTCGCTGCCTCAGCAATCTGAAAGGCTGTCTTTTTGATCAGGCAGACCGCCTCACGCTCA
GCGGCGCCATGAAGACGTTCGGTGCCATCCAGCTGCACGCCAATGAAGTACTGGACGTCGCCCTTATAAT
CGCGCATCGGTTGCAGGTGGAACACGTTCCAGAACTTCTTGCCGCTCTTGGTATAATTGATCAGCTGAAC
GGTCACTTCAGTCTGGTTGTCAATAGCATCTCTGATTTTCCGAACAGTGGCACGGTCTGTCTCGGGTCCT
TGCAGAAAACGGCAATTGCGCCCCAGGATCTCTTCCCGAGAATATTCTGTCAGTTGCAGGAAGGAATCGC
TCGCAAAAATGATTGGGTTGTCAGGCAGTCTCGGATCAGTAATCACGAAATTTTTCTCGATCCGTTCCAG
TGTGGTTGCCAGAAACTCCATGAGCTCGCCGCTGCCTTCCAGTTTTAGAAGCTCCACATCGAAGACGAGA
GTGGCATGTGGTGGGATGATGCCTGGGTGCCCAGTGGCACCATAGGCATAATCTGGAGATATAGTCAGTT
TGGCTCTCTGACCCACACTCATCTGGGCAACCCCTTCTTCCCAGCCTCGGATCACCTCCTGCTTGCCTAG
CATAAACTTAAAGGGCTTGTTTCTGTCCCGGGAGGAATCAAATTTCTTTCCATCTTCAAGCATCCCGGTG
TAGTGCACCACGCAGGTCTGGCCGCGCTTGGGGAAGGTGCGCCCGTCTCCTGGGGAGATGGTTTCCACCT
GCACTCCCATGGTGGCGAATTCCTCGAGAGTAAGACGTTCAAGAGGAGGAAGTTGAAGCATGGATCCTGC
AAAAAGAACAAGTAGCTTGTATTCTATAGTGTCACCTAAATCAAGCTTGCTCCGACGTCCCCAGGCAGAA
TGGCGGTTC
